>Addgene plasmid #44508 | pDN-G1TGt | depositor full sequence | sequence record 60749 | pDN-G1TGt sequence 6696 bps
TCGCGCGTTTCGGTGATGACGGTGAAAACCTCTGACACATGCAGCTCCCGGAGACGGTCACAGCTTGTCT
GTAAGCGGATGCCGGGAGCAGACAAGCCCGTCAGGGCGCGTCAGCGGGTGTTGGCGGGTGTCGGGGCTGG
CTTAACTATGCGGCATCAGAGCAGATTGTACTGAGAGTGCACCATAGATCAACGACATTACTATATATAT
AATATAGGAAGCATTTAATAGAACAGCATCGTAATATATGTGTACTTTGCAGTTATGACGCCAGATGGCA
GTAGTGGAAGATATTCTTTATTGAAAAATAGCTTGTCACCTTACGTACAATCTTGATCCGGAGCTTTTCT
TTTTTTGCCGATTAAGAATTAATTCGGTCGAAAAAAGAAAAGGAGAGGGCCAAGAGGGAGGGCATTGGTG
ACTATTGAGCACGTGAGTATACGTGATTAAGCACACAAAGGCAGCTTGGAGTATGTCTGTTATTAATTTC
ACAGGTAGTTCTGGTCCATTGGTGAAAGTTTGCGGCTTGCAGAGCACAGAGGCCGCAGAATGTGCTCTAG
ATTCCGATGCTGACTTGCTGGGTATTATATGTGTGCCCAATAGAAAGAGAACAATTGACCCGGTTATTGC
AAGGAAAATTTCAAGTCTTGTAAAAGCATATAAAAATAGTTCAGGCACTCCGAAATACTTGGTTGGCGTG
TTTCGTAATCAACCTAAGGAGGATGTTTTGGCTCTGGTCAATGATTACGGCATTGATATCGTCCAACTGC
ATGGAGATGAGTCGTGGCAAGAATACCAAGAGTTCCTCGGTTTGCCAGTTATTAAAAGACTCGTATTTCC
AAAAGACTGCAACATACTACTCAGTGCAGCTTCACAGAAACCTCATTCGTTTATTCCCTTGTTTGATTCA
GAAGCAGGTGGGACAGGTGAACTTTTGGATTGGAACTCGATTTCTGACTGGGTTGGAAGGCAAGAGAGCC
CCGAAAGCTTACATTTTATGTTAGCTGGTGGACTGACGCCAGAAAATGTTGGTGATGCGCTTAGATTAAA
TGGCGTTATTGGTGTTGATGTAAGCGGAGGTGTGGAGACAAATGGTGTAAAAGACTCTAACAAAATAGCA
AATTTCGTCAAAAATGCTAAGAAATAGGTTATTACTGAGTAGTATTTATTTAAGTATTGTTTGTGCACTT
GCCTATGCGGTGTGAAATACCGCACAGATGCGTAAGGAGAAAATACCGCATCAGGAAATTGTAAACGTTA
ATATTTTGTTAAAATTCGCGTTAAATTTTTGTTAAATCAGCTCATTTTTTAACCAATAGGCCGAAATCGG
CAAAATCCCTTATAAATCAAAAGAATAGACCGAGATAGGGT
[37 nt withheld, positions 1372-1408]
AAAGAACGTGGACTCCAACGTCAAAGG
[49 nt withheld, positions 1436-1484]
T
[91 nt withheld, positions 1486-1576]
G
[124 nt withheld, positions 1578-1701]
CCATTCGCCATTCAGGCTGCGCAACTGTTGGGAAGGGCGATCGGTGCGGGCCTCTTCGCTATTACGCCAC
TGAATTGGAGCGACCTCATGCTATACCTGAGAAAGCAACCTGACCTACAGGAAAGAGTTACTCAAGAATA
AGAATTTTCGTTTTAAAACCTAAGAGTCACTTTAAAATTTGTATACACTTATTTTTTTTATAACTTATTT
AATAATAAAAATCATAAATCATAAGAAATTCGCTTATTTAGAAGTGTCAACAACGTATCTACCAACGATT
TGACCCTTTTCCATCTTTTCGTAAATTTCTGGCAAGGTAGACAAGCCGACAACCTTGATTGGAGACTTGA
CCAAACCTCTGGCGAAGAATTGTTAATTAAGAGCTCTTAAGACCCACTTTCACATTTAAGTTGTTTTTCT
AATCCGCATATGATCAATTCAAGGCCGAATAAGAAGGCTGGCTCTGCACCTTGGTGATCAAATAATTCGA
TAGCTTGTCGTAATAATGGCGGCATACTATCAGTAGTAGGTGTTTCCCTTTCTTCTTTAGCGACTTGATG
CTCTTGATCTTCCAATACGCAACCTAAAGTAAAATGCCCCACAGCGCTGAGTGCATATAATGCATTCTCA
CTAGTGCGGCCGCCCTTTAGTGAGGGTTGAATTCGAATTTTCAAAAATTCTTACTTTTTTTTTGGATGGA
CGCAAAGAAGTTTAATAATCATATTACATGTGTGAAATTGTTATCCGCTCACAATTCCACACAACATATC
TAATCTTACTTATATGTTGTGGAAATGTAAAGAGCCCCATTATCTTAGCCTAAAAAAACCTTCTCTTTGG
AACTTTCAGTAATACGCTTAACTGCTCATTGCTATATTGAAGTACGGATTAGAAGCCGCCGAGCGGGTGA
CAGCCCTCCGAAGGAAGACTCTCCTCCGTGCGTCCTCGTCTTCACCGGTCGCGTTCCTGAAACGCAGATG
TGCCTCGCGCCGCACTGCTCCGAACAATAAAGATTCTACAATACTAGCTTTTATGGTTATGAAGAGGAAA
AATTGGCAGTAACCTGGCCCCACAAACCTTCAAATGAACGAATCAAATTAACAACCATAGGATGATAATG
CGATTAGTTTTTTAGCCTTATTTCTGGGGTAATTAATCAGCGAAGCGATGATTTTTGATCTATTAACAGA
TATATAAATGCAAAAACTGTCCCTATCAGTGATAGAGATCTCCCTATCAGTGATAGAGATATTACTTCTT
ATTCAAATGTAATAAAAGTATCAACAAAAAATTGTTAATATACCTCTATACTTTAACGTCAAGGAGAAAA
AACCCCGGATCCTATTAAAATGTCTAGATTAGATAAAAGTAAAGTGATTAACAGCGCATTAGAGCTGCTT
AATGAGGTCGGAATCGAAGGTTTAACAACCCGTAAACTCGCCCAGAAGCTAGGTGTAGAGCAGCCTACAT
TGTATTGGCATGTAAAAAATAAGCGGGCTTTGCTCGACGCCTTAGCCATTGAGATGTTAGATAGGCACCA
TACTCACTTTTGCCCTTTAGAAGGGGAAAGCTGGCAAGATTTTTTACGTAATAACGCTAAAAGTTTTAGA
TGTGCTTTACTAAGTCATCGCGATGGAGCAAAAGTACATTTAGGTACACGGCCTACAGAAAAACAGTATG
AAACTCTCGAAAATCAATTAGCCTTTTTATGCCAACAAGGTTTTTCACTAGAGAATGCATTATATGCACT
CAGCGCTGTGGGGCATTTTACTTTAGGTTGCGTATTGGAAGATCAAGAGCATCAAGTCGCTAAAGAAGAA
AGGGAAACACCTACTACTGATAGTATGCCGCCATTATTACGACAAGCTATCGAATTATTTGATCACCAAG
GTGCAGAGCCAGCCTTCTTATTCGGCCTTGAATTGATCATATGCGGATTAGAAAAACAACTTAAATGTGA
AAGTGGGTCTGGTGACGGTGCTGGTTTAATTAACATGTCTAAAGGTGAAGAATTATTCACTGGTGTTGTC
CCAATTTTGGTTGAATTAGATGGTGATGTTAATGGTCACAAATTTTCTGTCTCCGGTGAAGGTGAAGGTG
ATGCTACTTACGGTAAATTGACCTTAAAATTTATTTGTACTACTGGTAAATTGCCAGTTCCATGGCCAAC
CTTAGTCACTACTTTCGGTTATGGTGTTCAATGTTTTGCGAGATACCCAGATCATATGAAACAACATGAC
TTTTTCAAGTCTGCCATGCCAGAAGGTTATGTTCAAGAAAGAACTATTTTTTTCAAAGATGACGGTAACT
ACAAGACCAGAGCTGAAGTCAAGTTTGAAGGTGATACCTTAGTTAATAGAATCGAATTAAAAGGTATTGA
TTTTAAAGAAGATGGTAACATTTTAGGTCACAAATTGGAATACAACTATAACTCTCACAATGTTTACATC
ATGGCTGACAAACAAAAGAATGGTATCAAAGTTAACTTCAAAATTAGACACAACATTGAAGATGGTTCTG
TTCAATTAGCTGACCATTATCAACAAAATACTCCAATTGGTGATGGTCCAGTCTTGTTACCAGACAACCA
TTACTTATCCACTCAATCTGCCTTATCCAAAGATCCAAACGAAAAGAGAGACCACATGGTCTTGTTAGAA
TTTGTTACTGCTGCTGGTATTACCCATGGTATGGATGAATTGTACAAATAACTCGAGTAAGCTTGGTACC
GCGGCTAGCTAAGATCCGCTCTAACCGAAAAGGAAGGAGTTAGACAACCTGAAGTCTAGGTCCCTATTTA
TTTTTTTATAGTTATGTTAGTATTAAGAACGTTATTTATATTTCAAATTTTTCTTTTTTTTCTGTACAGA
CGCGTGTACGCATGTAACATTATACTGAAAACCTTGCTTGAGAAGGTTTTGGGACGCTCGAAGATCCAGC
TGCATTAATGAATCGGCCAACGCGCGGGGAGAGGCGGTTTGCGTATTGGGCGCTCTTCCGCTTCCTCGCT
CACTGACTCGCTGCGCTCGGTCGTTCGGCTGCGGCGAGCGGTATCAGCTCACTCAAAGGCGGTAATACGG
TTATCCACAGAATCAGGGGATAACGCAGGAAAGAACATGTGAGCAAAAGGCCAGCAAAAGGCCAGGAACC
GTAAAAAGGCCGCGTTGCTGGCGTTTTTCCATAGGCTCCGCCCCCCTGACGAGCATCACAAAAATCGACG
CTCAAGTCAGAGGTGGCGAAACCCGACAGGACTATAAAGATACCAGGCGTTTCCCCCTGGAAGCTCCCTC
GTGCGCTCTCCTGTTCCGACCCTGCCGCTTACCGGATACCTGTCCGCCTTTCTCCCTTCGGGAAGCGTGG
CGCTTTCTCATAGCTCACGCTGTAGGTATCTCAGTTCGGTGTAGGTCGTTCGCTCCAAGCTGGGCTGTGT
GCACGAACCCCCCGTTCAGCCCGACCGCTGCGCCTTATCCGGTAACTATCGTCTTGAGTCCAACCCGGTA
AGACACGACTTATCGCCACTGGCAGCAGCCACTGGTAACAGGATTAGCAGAGCGAGGTATGTAGGCGGTG
CTACAGAGTTCTTGAAGTGGTGGCCTAACTACGGCTACACTAGAAGGACAGTATTTGGTATCTGCGCTCT
GCTGAAGCCAGTTACCTTCGGAAAAAGAGTTGGTAGCTCTTGATCCGGCAAACAAACCACCGCTGGTAGC
GGTGGTTTTTTTGTTTGCAAGCAGCAGATTACGCGCAGAAAAAAAGGATCTCAAGAAGATCCTTTGATCT
TTTCTACGGGGTCTGACGCTCAGTGGAACGAAAACTCACGTTAAGGGATTTTGGTCATGAGATTATCAAA
AAGGATCTTCACCTAGATCCTTTTAAATTAAAAATGAAGTTTTAAATCAATCTAAAGTATATATGAGTAA
ACTTGGTCTGACAGTTACCAATGCTTAATCAGTGAGGCACCTATCTCAGCGATCTGTCTATTTCGTTCAT
CCATAGTTGCCTGACTCCCCGTCGTGTAGATAACTACGATACGGGAGGGCTTACCATCTGGCCCCAGTGC
TGCAATGATACCGCGAGACCCACGCTCACCGGCTCCAGATTTATCAGCAATAAACCAGCCAGCCGGAAGG
GCCGAGCGCAGAAGTGGTCCTGCAACTTTATCCGCCTCCATCCAGTCTATTAATTGTTGCCGGGAAGCTA
GAGTAAGTAGTTCGCCAGTTAATAGTTTGCGCAACGTTGTTGCCATTGCTACAGGCATCGTGGTGTCACG
CTCGTCGTTTGGTATGGCTTCATTCAGCTCCGGTTCCCAACGATCAAGGCGAGTTACATGATCCCCCATG
TTGTGCAAAAAAGCGGTTAGCTCCTTCGGTCCTCCGATCGTTGTCAGAAGTAAGTTGGCCGCAGTGTTAT
CACTCATGGTTATGGCAGCACTGCATAATTCTCTTACTGTCATGCCATCCGTAAGATGCTTTTCTGTGAC
TGGTGAGTACTCAACCAAGTCATTCTGAGAATAGTGTATGCGGCGACCGAGTTGCTCTTGCCCGGCGTCA
ATACGGGATAATACCGCGCCACATAGCAGAACTTTAAAAGTGCTCATCATTGGAAAACGTTCTTCGGGGC
GAAAACTCTCAAGGATCTTACCGCTGTTGAGATCCAGTTCGATGTAACCCACTCGTGCACCCAACTGATC
TTCAGCATCTTTTACTTTCACCAGCGTTTCTGGGTGAGCAAAAACAGGAAGGCAAAATGCCGCAAAAAAG
GGAATAAGGGCGACACGGAAATGTTGAATACTCATACTCTTCCTTTTTCAATATTATTGAAGCATTTATC
AGGGTTATTGTCTCATGAGCGGATACATATTTGAATGTATTTAGAAAAATAAACAAATAGGGGTTCCGCG
CACATTTCCCCGAAAAGTGCCACCTGACGTCTAAGAAACCATTATTATCATGACATTAACCTATAAAAAT
AGGCGTATCACGAGGCCCTTTCGTC
Features (pLannotate 1.2.2; 23 found; start..end, strand, type, name):
    137..186     +  misc_feature   bom (fragment): basis of mobility region from pBR322
    325..472     +  promoter       TRP1 promoter: S. cerevisiae TRP1
    473..1147    +  CDS            TRP1: phosphoribosylanthranilate isomerase, required for tryptophan biosynthesis; S. cerevisiae TRP1; yeast auxotrophic marker
   1194..1245    +  misc_feature   bom (fragment): basis of mobility region from pBR322
   1246..1701    -  rep_origin     f1 ori (sequence partly withheld): f1 bacteriophage origin of replication; arrow indicates direction of (+) strand synthesis
   1705..1770    -  CDS            lacZα (fragment): LacZα fragment of β-galactosidase; lacZ fragment
   1779..1944    -  terminator     ADH1 terminator: S. cerevisiae ADH1; transcription terminator for the S. cerevisiae alcohol dehydrogenase 1 (ADH1) gene
   1948..2070    -  CDS            ADH1 (fragment): ADH1_YEAST - Also known as ADC1. Experimental evidence at protein level: Swiss-Prot protein existence level 1. This isozyme preferentially catalyzes the conversion of primary unbranched alcohols to their corresponding aldehydes. Also shows activity toward secondary alcohols. From Saccharomyces cerevisiae (strain ATCC 204508 / S288c) (Baker's yeast).
   2088..2330    -  CDS            TetR (fragment): tetracycline repressor TetR; tetR from transposon Tn10; TetR binds to the tetracycline operator tetO to inhibit transcription. This inhibition can be relieved by adding tetracycline or doxycycline.
   2373..2431    +  promoter       GAL10 promoter (fragment): S. cerevisiae GAL10; inducible promoter, regulated by Gal4
   2439..2455    -  protein_bind   lac operator: The lac repressor binds to the lac operator to inhibit transcription in E. coli. This inhibition can be relieved by adding lactose or isopropyl-β-D-thiogalactopyranoside (IPTG). lac repressor encoded by lacI
   2586..2703    +  protein_bind   UAS: upstream activating sequence mediating Gal4-dependent induction Gal4
   2911..2929    +  protein_bind   tet operator: tetO; bacterial operator O2 for the tetR and tetA genes tetracycline repressor TetR
   2932..2951    +  promoter       PLtetO-1 promoter (fragment): modified phage lambda PL promoter with tet operator sites (Lutz and Bujard, 1997)
   2951..3027    +  promoter       GAL1 promoter (fragment): S. cerevisiae GAL1; inducible promoter, regulated by Gal4
   3051..3671    +  CDS            tetR: TETR2_ECOLX - Experimental evidence at protein level: Swiss-Prot protein existence level 1. TetR is the repressor of the tetracycline resistance element; its N-terminal region forms a helix-turn-helix structure and binds DNA. Binding of tetracycline to TetR reduces the repressor affinity for the tetracycline resistance gene (tetA) promoter operator sites. From Escherichia coli.
   3696..4409    +  CDS            GFPmut3: GFPmut3 is a basic (constitutively fluorescent) green fluorescent protein published in 1996, derived from Aequorea victoria. It is reported to be a very rapidly-maturing weak dimer.
   4445..4634    +  terminator     CYC1 terminator: S. cerevisiae CYC1; transcription terminator for CYC1
   4637..4694    -  CDS            lacI (fragment): lac repressor; lacI; The lac repressor binds to the lac operator to inhibit transcription in E. coli. This inhibition can be relieved by adding lactose or isopropyl-β-D-thiogalactopyranoside (IPTG).
   4877..5465    -  rep_origin     ori: high-copy-number ColE1/pMB1/pBR322/pUC origin of replication
   5636..6496    -  CDS            AmpR: β-lactamase; bla; confers resistance to ampicillin, carbenicillin, and related antibiotics
   6497..6601    -  promoter       AmpR promoter: bla
   6696..35      +  CDS            rop (fragment) (across the origin): Rop protein, which maintains plasmids at low copy number; rop
