[The description below was written by a language model from this plasmid's Addgene catalogue record and pLannotate feature annotations shown in this document.]
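Description:
pDN-G1TGt is a 6.7 kb yeast synthetic-biology plasmid built on pRS404, an integrating shuttle backbone for Saccharomyces cerevisiae. The feature table shows no yeast replication origin or centromere, which is consistent with chromosomal integration rather than episomal maintenance. Selection in yeast relies on the TRP1 auxotrophic marker with its own promoter. In E. coli the plasmid is propagated at high copy from a ColE1/pUC-type origin under ampicillin selection (AmpR). An f1 phage origin is also present.

The payload is a single expression unit that forms a negative autoregulatory circuit. Its promoter, PGal1-D12, is a GAL1 promoter that retains the Gal4-responsive upstream activating sequence. Two tandem tetO2 operators have been placed downstream of the TATA box. The annotation software labels one of these as a tet operator and picks up the second only as a PLtetO-1 fragment. This promoter drives a fusion of the Tn10-type tetracycline repressor to yeast-enhanced GFP (annotated as GFPmut3), and a CYC1 terminator follows. Because the TetR::yEGFP product binds the operators in its own promoter, it represses its own synthesis. Tetracycline-class inducers relieve this repression, and fluorescence reports the repressor level directly in single cells.

Upstream, in the opposite orientation, lie a truncated tetR fragment and ADH1 coding and terminator remnants. The record describes this tetR fragment as nonfunctional. Scattered lacZα, lacI, lac operator, bom and rop fragments are backbone remnants. The associated work used such constructs to examine how negative feedback linearizes the inducer dose-response and reduces cell-to-cell heterogeneity in gene expression.
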