Addgene plasmid #44508: pDN-G1TGt
Depositing lab: Gabor Balazsi. Depositing organization: University of Texas MD Anderson Cancer Center. Publication: Negative autoregulation linearizes the dose-response and suppresses the heterogeneity of gene expression. Nevozhay D, Adams RM, Murphy KF, Josic K, Balazsi G. Proc Natl Acad Sci U S A. 2009 Mar 31;106(13):5123-8. doi: 10.1073/pnas.0809901106. Epub 2009 Mar 11. PubMed 19279212.
Backbone
  Vector backbone: pRS404
  Backbone manufacturer: Stratagene
  Backbone size w/o insert (bp): 4274
  Total vector size (bp): 6696
  Modifications to backbone: CYC1 transcriptional terminator present downstream of inserts (between XhoI and PvuII sites). Additional, nonfunctional tetracycline repressor (tetR) fragment present between SacI and SpeI sites.
  Vector type: Yeast Expression, Synthetic Biology ; Expression regulator/reporter
  Selectable markers: TRP1
Growth in bacteria
  Bacterial resistance: Ampicillin, 100 μg/mL
  Growth temperature: 37°C
  Growth strain: XL10 Gold
  Copy number: High Copy
Gene/Insert 1
  Gene/Insert name: PGal1-D12 promoter (alt name: Yeast GAL1 promoter with 2XtetO2)
  Species: S. cerevisiae (budding yeast), Synthetic
  Insert size (bp): 450
  Mutation: Two tandem tet operators (2XtetO2) downstream of the GAL1 TATA box
  Entrez Gene: GAL1 (a.k.a. YBR020W)
  Promoter: PGal1-D12 promoter
  Cloning method: Restriction Enzyme; 5′ cloning site AgeI (not destroyed); 3′ cloning site BamHI (not destroyed)
  Sequencing primers: 5′ Gal1ProF2 (CGAAGCGATGATTTTTGATC); 3′ Tet-R (GGCGAGTTTACGGGTTGTTA)
Gene/Insert 2
  Gene/Insert name: tetR::yEGFP (alt names: Tetracycline repressor; yeast-enhanced green fluorescent protein)
  Species: S. cerevisiae (budding yeast), Synthetic; E. Coli
  Insert size (bp): 1360
  Cloning method: Restriction Enzyme; 5′ cloning site BamHI (not destroyed); 3′ cloning site XhoI (not destroyed)
  Sequencing primers: 5′ GAL1; 3′ GFP-R
Terms and licenses: Academic/Nonprofit Terms; Industry Terms: Not Available to Industry
How to cite: pDN-G1TGt was a gift from Gabor Balazsi (Addgene plasmid # 44508 ; http://n2t.net/addgene:44508 ; RRID:Addgene_44508)
