>Addgene plasmid #44508 | pDN-G1TGt | addgene partial sequence | sequence record 62628 | Tet-R 5'-GGCGAGTTTACGGGTTGTTA-3'
TTAAGCAGCTCTAATGCGCTGTTAATCACTTTACTTTTATCTAATCTAGACATTTTAATAGGATCCGGGG
TTTTTTCTCCTTGACGTTAAAGTATAGAGGTATATTAACAATTTTTTGTTGATACTTTTATTACATTTGA
ATAAGAAGTAATATCTCTATCACTGATAGGGAGATCTCTATCACTGATAGGGACAGTTTTTGCATTTATA
TATCTGTTAATAGATCAAAAATCATCGCTTCGCTGATTAATTACCCCAGAAATAAGGCTAAAAAACTAAT
CGCATTATCATCCTATGGTTGTTAATTTGATTCGTTCATTTGAAGGTTTGTGGGGCCAGGTTACTGCCAA
TTTTTCCTCTTCATAACCATAAAAGCTAGTATTGTAGAATCTTTATTGTTCGGAGCAGTGCGGCGCGAGG
CACATCTGCGTTTCAGGAACGCGACCGGTGAAGACGAGGACGCACGGAGGAGAGTCTTCCTTCGGAGGGC
TGTCACCCGCTCGGCGGCTTCTAATCCGTACTTCAATATAGCAATGAGCAGTTAAGCGTATTACTGAAAG
TTCCAAAGAGAAGGTTTTTTTAGGCTAAGATAATGGGGCTCTTTACATTTCCACAACATATAAGTAAGAT
TAGATATGTTGTGTGGAATTGTGAGCGGATAACAATTTCACACATGTAATATGATTATTAAACTTCTTTG
CGTCCATCCAAAAAAAAAGTAAGAATTTTTGAAAATTCGAATTCAACCCTCACTAAAGGGCGGCCGCACT
AGTGAGAATGCATTATATGCACTCAGCGCTGTGGGGCATTTTACTTTA
