>Addgene plasmid #44508 | pDN-G1TGt | addgene partial sequence | sequence record 62629 | GFP-R 5'-CCATCTAATTCAACAAGAATTGGGACAAC-3'
GAATAATTCTTCACCTTTAGACATGTTAATTAAACCAGCACCGTCACCAGACCCACTTTCACATTTAAGT
TGTTTTTCTAATCCGCATATGATCAATTCAAGGCCGAATAAGAAGGCTGGCTCTGCACCTTGGTGATCAA
ATAATTCGATAGCTTGTCGTAATAATGGCGGCATACTATCAGTAGTAGGTGTTTCCCTTTCTTCTTTAGC
GACTTGATGCTCTTGATCTTCCAATACGCAACCTAAAGTAAAATGCCCCACAGCGCTGAGTGCATATAAT
GCATTCTCTAGTGAAAAACCTTGTTGGCATAAAAAGGCTAATTGATTTTCGAGAGTTTCATACTGTTTTT
CTGTAGGCCGTGTACCTAAATGTACTTTTGCTCCATCGCGATGACTTAGTAAAGCACATCTAAAACTTTT
AGCGTTATTACGTAAAAAATCTTGCCAGCTTTCCCCTTCTAAAGGGCAAAAGTGAGTATGGTGCCTATCT
AACATCTCAATGGCTAAGGCGTCGAGCAAAGCCCGCTTATTTTTTACATGCCAATACAATGTAGGCTGCT
CTACACCTAGCTTCTGGGCGAGTTTACGGGTTGTTAAACCTTCGATTCCGACCTCATTAAGCAGCTCTAA
TGCGCTGTTAATCACTTTACTTTTATCTAATCTAGACATTTTAATAGGATCCGGGGTTTTTTCTCCTTGA
CGTTAAAGTATAGAGGTATATTAACAATTTTTTGTTGATACTTTTATTACAT
