>Addgene plasmid #44508 | pDN-G1TGt | addgene partial sequence | sequence record 62631 | pRSII-F1 5'-CGGCATCAGAGCAGATTGTAC-3'
TAGATCAACGACATTACTATATATATAATATAGGAAGCATTTAATAGAACAGCATCGTAATATATGTGTA
CTTTGCAGTTATGACGCCAGATGGCAGTAGTGGAAGATATTCTTTATTGAAAAATAGCTTGTCACCTTAC
GTACAATCTTGATCCGGAGCTTTTCTTTTTTTGCCGATTAAGAATTAATTCGGTCGAAAAAAGAAAAGGA
GAGGGCCAAGAGGGAGGGCATTGGTGACTATTGAGCACGTGAGTATACGTGATTAAGCACACAAAGGCAG
CTTGGAGTATGTCTGTTATTAATTTCACAGGTAGTTCTGGTCCATTGGTGAAAGTTTGCGGCTTGCAGAG
CACAGAGGCCGCAGAATGTGCTCTAGATTCCGATGCTGACTTGCTGGGTATTATATGTGTGCCCAATAGA
AAGAGAACAATTGACCCGGTTATTGCAAGGAAAATTTCAAGTCTTGTAAAAGCATATAAAAATAGTTCAG
GCACTCCGAAATACTTGGTTGGCGTGTTTCGTAATCAACCTAAGGAGGATGTTTTGGCTCTGGTCAATGA
TTACGGCATTGATATCGTCCAACTGCATGGAGATGAGTCGTGGCAAGAATACCAAGAGTTCCTCGGTTTG
CCAGTTATTAAAAGACTCGTATTTCCAAAAGACTGCAACATACTACTCAGTGCAGCTTCACAGAAACCTC
ATTCGTTTATTCCCTTGTTTGATTCAGAAGCAGGTGGGACAGGTGAACTTTTGGATTGGAACTCGATTTC
TGACTGGGTTGGAAGGCAAGAGAGCCCCGAAAGCTTACATTTTATGTTAGCTGGTGGACTGACGCCAGAA
AATGTTGGTGATGCGCTTAGATTAAATGGCGTTATTGG
